Addgene plasmid #50791: pCAG-rTetRDBD-GBP1
Purpose: Expression of a GFP-dependent transcription factor component in mammalian cells
Depositing lab: Connie Cepko. Depositing organization: Harvard Medical School. Publication: A nanobody-based system using fluorescent proteins as scaffolds for cell-specific gene manipulation. Tang JC, Szikra T, Kozorovitskiy Y, Teixiera M, Sabatini BL, Roska B, Cepko CL. Cell. 2013 Aug 15;154(4):928-39. doi: 10.1016/j.cell.2013.07.021. PubMed 23953120.
Backbone
  Vector backbone: pCAG-GFP
  Backbone size w/o insert (bp): 4823
  Total vector size (bp): 5810
  Vector type: Mammalian Expression
Growth in bacteria
  Bacterial resistance: Ampicillin, 100 μg/mL
  Growth temperature: 37°C
  Growth strain: DH5alpha
  Copy number: High Copy
Gene/Insert
  Gene/Insert name: rTetR DNA binding domain-GBP1 fusion protein (alt names: rTetRDBD-GBP1; DBDG)
  Species: Synthetic
  Insert size (bp): 987
  Promoter: CAG
  Cloning method: Restriction Enzyme; 5′ cloning site AgeI (not destroyed); 3′ cloning site NotI (not destroyed)
  Sequencing primers: 5′ GGACTTCCTTTGTCCCAAATCTG; 3′ TAGCCAGAAGTCAGATGCTC
Resource information
  A portion of this plasmid was derived from a plasmid made by: pCAG-GFP, Cepko lab
Terms and licenses: Academic/Nonprofit Terms; Industry Terms: Not Available to Industry
Depositor comments: Tang J.C. et al. (2013). A nanobody-based system using fluorescent proteins as scaffolds for cell-specific gene manipulation. Cell. 2013 Aug 15;154(4):928-39.
How to cite: pCAG-rTetRDBD-GBP1 was a gift from Connie Cepko (Addgene plasmid # 50791 ; http://n2t.net/addgene:50791 ; RRID:Addgene_50791)
