[The description below was written by a language model from this plasmid's Addgene catalogue record and pLannotate feature annotations shown in this document.]
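Description:
pCAG-rTetRDBD-GBP1 is a 5.8 kb mammalian expression plasmid built on the pCAG-GFP backbone, with the original reporter replaced by a synthetic 987 bp insert cloned between AgeI and NotI sites, both of which are retained. It is propagated in E. coli from a high-copy ColE1/pUC-type origin and selected with ampicillin through the bla gene and its native promoter. The backbone also carries remnants of lac regulatory sequences, an SV40 origin of replication and an SV40 poly(A) signal. No mammalian selection marker is annotated, which suits transient delivery.

Expression is driven by the CAG promoter, annotated here as its component parts: the CMV immediate-early enhancer, the chicken β-actin promoter and a chimeric β-actin/β-globin intron. The transcript ends at a rabbit β-globin polyadenylation signal. The open reading frame fuses a reverse Tet repressor (rTetR) DNA-binding module, annotated as tetR, to GBP1, a GFP-binding nanobody. The automated annotation labels the nanobody segment as a fragment of "vsfGFP-0", most likely because that fluorescent protein itself includes a GFP-binding nanobody; the catalogue entry indicates the plasmid encodes the binder, not GFP. The short HBB fragments flanking the insert likewise appear to be β-globin exon remnants of the expression cassette rather than intended coding sequence.

The protein is one component of a GFP-dependent transcription factor system in which GFP acts as a scaffold. The DNA-binding fusion has no activity of its own and would be expected to pair with a separately supplied activation-domain fusion to a second GFP binder. GFP would then bring the two together at tet operator sites, restricting target gene expression to GFP-positive cells. The rTetR portion would be expected to add doxycycline dependence, though the record does not say so.
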