Features (pLannotate 1.2.2; 20 found; start..end, strand, type, name):
      4..383     +  enhancer       CMV enhancer: human cytomegalovirus immediate early enhancer
    386..661     +  promoter       chicken β-actin promoter: No description available
    662..1670    +  intron         chimeric intron: chimera between introns from chicken β-actin and rabbit β-globin
   1668..1724    +  CDS            HBB (fragment): HBB_LEPEU - Experimental evidence at protein level: Swiss-Prot protein existence level 1. Involved in oxygen transport from the lung to the various peripheral tissues. From Lepus europaeus (European hare).
   1719..1755    +  misc_feature   MCS (fragment): multiple cloning site
   1768..2385    +  CDS            tetR: TETR2_ECOLX - Experimental evidence at protein level: Swiss-Prot protein existence level 1. TetR is the repressor of the tetracycline resistance element; its N-terminal region forms a helix-turn-helix structure and binds DNA. Binding of tetracycline to TetR reduces the repressor affinity for the tetracycline resistance gene (tetA) promoter operator sites. From Escherichia coli.
   2389..2742    +  CDS            vsfGFP-0 (fragment): vsfGFP-0 is a basic (constitutively fluorescent) green fluorescent protein published in 2015, derived from Aequorea victoria. It has low acid sensitivity.
   2757..2828    +  CDS            HBB (fragment): HBB_PONPY - Experimental evidence at transcript level: Swiss-Prot protein existence level 2. Involved in oxygen transport from the lung to the various peripheral tissues. From Pongo pygmaeus (Bornean orangutan).
   2899..2954    +  polyA_signal   β-globin poly(A) signal: rabbit β-globin polyadenylation signal (Gil and Proudfoot, 1987)
   3337..3353    -  protein_bind   lac operator: The lac repressor binds to the lac operator to inhibit transcription in E. coli. This inhibition can be relieved by adding lactose or isopropyl-β-D-thiogalactopyranoside (IPTG). lac repressor encoded by lacI
   3361..3391    -  promoter       lac promoter: promoter for the E. coli lac operon
   3406..3427    -  protein_bind   CAP binding site: CAP binding activates transcription in the presence of cAMP. E. coli catabolite activator protein
   3440..3479    -  CDS            lacI (fragment): lac repressor; lacI; The lac repressor binds to the lac operator to inhibit transcription in E. coli. This inhibition can be relieved by adding lactose or isopropyl-β-D-thiogalactopyranoside (IPTG).
   3486..3508    +  promoter       SV40 promoter (fragment): SV40 enhancer and early promoter
   3532..3667    +  rep_origin     SV40 ori: SV40 origin of replication
   3687..3821    +  polyA_signal   SV40 poly(A) signal: SV40 polyadenylation signal
   3823..3877    -  CDS            lacI (fragment): lac repressor; lacI; The lac repressor binds to the lac operator to inhibit transcription in E. coli. This inhibition can be relieved by adding lactose or isopropyl-β-D-thiogalactopyranoside (IPTG).
   4060..4648    -  rep_origin     ori: high-copy-number ColE1/pMB1/pBR322/pUC origin of replication
   4819..5679    -  CDS            AmpR: β-lactamase; bla; confers resistance to ampicillin, carbenicillin, and related antibiotics
   5680..5784    -  promoter       AmpR promoter: bla
>Addgene plasmid #50791 | pCAG-rTetRDBD-GBP1 | depositor full sequence | sequence record 76195 | pCAG-rTetRDBD-GBP1 sequence 5810 bps
GTCGACATTGATTATTGACTAGTTATTAATAGTAATCAATTACGGGGTCATTAGTTCATAGCCCATATAT
GGAGTTCCGCGTTACATAACTTACGGTAAATGGCCCGCCTGGCTGACCGCCCAACGACCCCCGCCCATTG
ACGTCAATAATGACGTATGTTCCCATAGTAACGCCAATAGGGACTTTCCATTGACGTCAATGGGTGGACT
ATTTACGGTAAACTGCCCACTTGGCAGTACATCAAGTGTATCATATGCCAAGTACGCCCCCTATTGACGT
CAATGACGGTAAATGGCCCGCCTGGCATTATGCCCAGTACATGACCTTATGGGACTTTCCTACTTGGCAG
TACATCTACGTATTAGTCATCGCTATTACCATGGGTCGAGGTGAGCCCCACGTTCTGCTTCACTCTCCCC
ATCTCCCCCCCCTCCCCACCCCCAATTTTGTATTTATTTATTTTTTAATTATTTTGTGCAGCGATGGGGG
CGGGGGGGGGGGGGGCGCGCGCCAGGCGGGGCGGGGCGGGGCGAGGGGCGGGGCGGGGCGAGGCGGAGAG
GTGCGGCGGCAGCCAATCAGAGCGGCGCGCTCCGAAAGTTTCCTTTTATGGCGAGGCGGCGGCGGCGGCG
GCCCTATAAAAAGCGAAGCGCGCGGCGGGCGGGAGTCGCTGCGTTGCCTTCGCCCCGTGCCCCGCTCCGC
GCCGCCTCGCGCCGCCCGCCCCGGCTCTGACTGACCGCGTTACTCCCACAGGTGAGCGGGCGGGACGGCC
CTTCTCCTCCGGGCTGTAATTAGCGCTTGGTTTAATGACGGCTCGTTTCTTTTCTGTGGCTGCGTGAAAG
CCTTAAAGGGCTCCGGGAGGGCCCTTTGTGCGGGGGGGAGCGGCTCGGGGGGTGCGTGCGTGTGTGTGTG
CGTGGGGAGCGCCGCGTGCGGCCCGCGCTGCCCGGCGGCTGTGAGCGCTGCGGGCGCGGCGCGGGGCTTT
GTGCGCTCCGCGTGTGCGCGAGGGGAGCGCGGCCGGGGGCGGTGCCCCGCGGTGCGGGGGGGCTGCGAGG
GGAACAAAGGCTGCGTGCGGGGTGTGTGCGTGGGGGGGTGAGCAGGGGGTGTGGGCGCGGCGGTCGGGCT
GTAACCCCCCCCTGCACCCCCCTCCCCGAGTTGCTGAGCACGGCCCGGCTTCGGGTGCGGGGCTCCGTGC
GGGGCGTGGCGCGGGGCTCGCCGTGCCGGGCGGGGGGTGGCGGCAGGTGGGGGTGCCGGGCGGGGCGGGG
CCGCCTCGGGCCGGGGAGGGCTCGGGGGAGGGGCGCGGCGGCCCCGGAGCGCCGGCGGCTGTCGAGGCGC
GGCGAGCCGCAGCCATTGCCTTTTATGGTAATCGTGCGAGAGGGCGCAGGGACTTCCTTTGTCCCAAATC
TGGCGGAGCCGAAATCTGGGAGGCGCCGCCGCACCCCCTCTAGCGGGCGCGGGCGAAGCGGTGCGGCGCC
GGCAGGAAGGAAATGGGCGGGGAGGGCCTTCGTGCGTCGCCGCGCCGCCGTCCCCTTCTCCATCTCCAGC
CTCGGGGCTGCCGCAGGGGGACGGCTGCCTTCGGGGGGGACGGGGCAGGGCGGGGTTCGGCTTCTGGCGT
GTGACCGGCGGCTCTAGAGCCTCTGCTAACCATGTTCATGCCTTCTTCTTTTTCCTACAGCTCCTGGGCA
ACGTGCTGGTTATTGTGCTGTCTCATCATTTTGGCAAAGAATTCTGCAGTCGACGGTACCGCGGGCCCGG
GATCCACCGGTGCCACCATGAGCCGGCTGGACAAGAGCAAAGTGATCAACAGCGCCCTGGAACTGCTGAA
CGGCGTGGGCATCGAGGGCCTGACCACCCGGAAGCTGGCCCAGAAACTGGGCGTGGAACAGCCCACCCTG
TACTGGCACGTGAAGAACAAGCGGGCCCTGCTGGACGCCCTGCCCATCGAGATGCTGGACCGGCACCACA
CCCACAGCTGCCCTCTGGAAGGCGAGAGCTGGCAGGACTTCCTGCGGAACAACGCCAAGAGCTACAGATG
CGCCCTGCTGAGCCACCGGGACGGCGCCAAAGTGCACCTGGGCACCAGACCCACCGAGAAGCAGTACGAG
ACACTGGAAAACCAGCTGGCCTTCCTGTGCCAGCAGGGCTTCAGCCTGGAAAACGCCCTGTACGCCCTGA
GCGCCGTGGGCCACTTCACCCTGGGCTGCGTGCTGGAAGAACAGGAACACCAGGTCGCCAAAGAGGAAAG
AGAGACACCCACCACCGACAGCATGCCCCCCCTGCTGAAGCAGGCCATCGAGCTGTTCGACAGACAGGGC
GCCGAGCCCGCCTTCCTGTTCGGCCTGGAACTGATCATCTGCGGCCTCGAGAAGCAGCTGAAGTGCGAGA
GCGGCGGAGCTAGCATGGCCGACGTGCAGCTCGTGGAATCCGGAGGAGCACTGGTCCAGCCTGGGGGATC
ACTGAGACTGTCTTGTGCCGCTTCTGGCTTTCCTGTGAATCGGTACTCTATGAGATGGTACAGGCAGGCA
CCTGGAAAAGAGCGAGAATGGGTCGCCGGAATGTCATCTGCTGGCGATAGGAGTTCCTACGAGGATAGCG
TGAAAGGACGGTTCACCATTAGTAGGGACGATGCTAGAAACACCGTGTACCTCCAGATGAACTCCCTGAA
ACCTGAGGACACTGCTGTGTACTACTCCAACGTCAATGTGGGCTTTGAATACTGGGGACAGGGCACACAA
GTGACTGTTAGTTCTTAAGCGGCCGCACTCCTCAGGTGCAGGCTGCCTATCAGAAGGTGGTGGCTGGTGT
GGCCAATGCCCTGGCTCACAAATACCACTGAGATCTTTTTCCCTCTGCCAAAAATTATGGGGACATCATG
AAGCCCCTTGAGCATCTGACTTCTGGCTAATAAAGGAAATTTATTTTCATTGCAATAGTGTGTTGGAATT
TTTTGTGTCTCTCACTCGGAAGGACATATGGGAGGGCAAATCATTTAAAACATCAGAATGAGTATTTGGT
TTAGAGTTTGGCAACATATGCCATATGCTGGCTGCCATGAACAAAGGTGGCTATAAAGAGGTCATCAGTA
TATGAAACAGCCCCCTGCTGTCCATTCCTTATTCCATAGAAAAGCCTTGACTTGAGGTTAGATTTTTTTT
ATATTTTGTTTTGTGTTATTTTTTTCTTTAACATCCCTAAAATTTTCCTTACATGTTTTACTAGCCAGAT
TTTTCCTCCTCTCCTGACTACTCCCAGTCATAGCTGTCCCTCTTCTCTTATGAAGATCCCTCGACCTGCA
GCCCAAGCTTGGCGTAATCATGGTCATAGCTGTTTCCTGTGTGAAATTGTTATCCGCTCACAATTCCACA
CAACATACGAGCCGGAAGCATAAAGTGTAAAGCCTGGGGTGCCTAATGAGTGAGCTAACTCACATTAATT
GCGTTGCGCTCACTGCCCGCTTTCCAGTCGGGAAACCTGTCGTGCCAGCGGATCCGCATCTCAATTAGTC
AGCAACCATAGTCCCGCCCCTAACTCCGCCCATCCCGCCCCTAACTCCGCCCAGTTCCGCCCATTCTCCG
CCCCATGGCTGACTAATTTTTTTTATTTATGCAGAGGCCGAGGCCGCCTCGGCCTCTGAGCTATTCCAGA
AGTAGTGAGGAGGCTTTTTTGGAGGCCTAGGCTTTTGCAAAAAGCTAACTTGTTTATTGCAGCTTATAAT
GGTTACAAATAAAGCAATAGCATCACAAATTTCACAAATAAAGCATTTTTTTCACTGCATTCTAGTTGTG
GTTTGTCCAAACTCATCAATGTATCTTATCATGTCTGGATCCGCTGCATTAATGAATCGGCCAACGCGCG
GGGAGAGGCGGTTTGCGTATTGGGCGCTCTTCCGCTTCCTCGCTCACTGACTCGCTGCGCTCGGTCGTTC
GGCTGCGGCGAGCGGTATCAGCTCACTCAAAGGCGGTAATACGGTTATCCACAGAATCAGGGGATAACGC
AGGAAAGAACATGTGAGCAAAAGGCCAGCAAAAGGCCAGGAACCGTAAAAAGGCCGCGTTGCTGGCGTTT
TTCCATAGGCTCCGCCCCCCTGACGAGCATCACAAAAATCGACGCTCAAGTCAGAGGTGGCGAAACCCGA
CAGGACTATAAAGATACCAGGCGTTTCCCCCTGGAAGCTCCCTCGTGCGCTCTCCTGTTCCGACCCTGCC
GCTTACCGGATACCTGTCCGCCTTTCTCCCTTCGGGAAGCGTGGCGCTTTCTCAATGCTCACGCTGTAGG
TATCTCAGTTCGGTGTAGGTCGTTCGCTCCAAGCTGGGCTGTGTGCACGAACCCCCCGTTCAGCCCGACC
GCTGCGCCTTATCCGGTAACTATCGTCTTGAGTCCAACCCGGTAAGACACGACTTATCGCCACTGGCAGC
AGCCACTGGTAACAGGATTAGCAGAGCGAGGTATGTAGGCGGTGCTACAGAGTTCTTGAAGTGGTGGCCT
AACTACGGCTACACTAGAAGGACAGTATTTGGTATCTGCGCTCTGCTGAAGCCAGTTACCTTCGGAAAAA
GAGTTGGTAGCTCTTGATCCGGCAAACAAACCACCGCTGGTAGCGGTGGTTTTTTTGTTTGCAAGCAGCA
GATTACGCGCAGAAAAAAAGGATCTCAAGAAGATCCTTTGATCTTTTCTACGGGGTCTGACGCTCAGTGG
AACGAAAACTCACGTTAAGGGATTTTGGTCATGAGATTATCAAAAAGGATCTTCACCTAGATCCTTTTAA
ATTAAAAATGAAGTTTTAAATCAATCTAAAGTATATATGAGTAAACTTGGTCTGACAGTTACCAATGCTT
AATCAGTGAGGCACCTATCTCAGCGATCTGTCTATTTCGTTCATCCATAGTTGCCTGACTCCCCGTCGTG
TAGATAACTACGATACGGGAGGGCTTACCATCTGGCCCCAGTGCTGCAATGATACCGCGAGACCCACGCT
CACCGGCTCCAGATTTATCAGCAATAAACCAGCCAGCCGGAAGGGCCGAGCGCAGAAGTGGTCCTGCAAC
TTTATCCGCCTCCATCCAGTCTATTAATTGTTGCCGGGAAGCTAGAGTAAGTAGTTCGCCAGTTAATAGT
TTGCGCAACGTTGTTGCCATTGCTACAGGCATCGTGGTGTCACGCTCGTCGTTTGGTATGGCTTCATTCA
GCTCCGGTTCCCAACGATCAAGGCGAGTTACATGATCCCCCATGTTGTGCAAAAAAGCGGTTAGCTCCTT
CGGTCCTCCGATCGTTGTCAGAAGTAAGTTGGCCGCAGTGTTATCACTCATGGTTATGGCAGCACTGCAT
AATTCTCTTACTGTCATGCCATCCGTAAGATGCTTTTCTGTGACTGGTGAGTACTCAACCAAGTCATTCT
GAGAATAGTGTATGCGGCGACCGAGTTGCTCTTGCCCGGCGTCAATACGGGATAATACCGCGCCACATAG
CAGAACTTTAAAAGTGCTCATCATTGGAAAACGTTCTTCGGGGCGAAAACTCTCAAGGATCTTACCGCTG
TTGAGATCCAGTTCGATGTAACCCACTCGTGCACCCAACTGATCTTCAGCATCTTTTACTTTCACCAGCG
TTTCTGGGTGAGCAAAAACAGGAAGGCAAAATGCCGCAAAAAAGGGAATAAGGGCGACACGGAAATGTTG
AATACTCATACTCTTCCTTTTTCAATATTATTGAAGCATTTATCAGGGTTATTGTCTCATGAGCGGATAC
ATATTTGAATGTATTTAGAAAAATAAACAAATAGGGGTTCCGCGCACATTTCCCCGAAAAGTGCCACCTG
