>Addgene plasmid #50791 | pCAG-rTetRDBD-GBP1 | addgene partial sequence | sequence record 81124 | rb_glob_PA_term-R 5'-CCCATATGTCCTTCCGAGTG-3'
TAAATTTCCTTTATTAGCCAGAAGTCAGATGCTCAAGGGGCTTCATGATGTCCCCATAATTTTTGGCAGA
GGGAAAAAGATCTCAGTGGTATTTGTGAGCCAGGGCATTGGCCACACCAGCCACCACCTTCTGATAGGCA
GCCTGCACCTGAGGAGTGCGGCCGCTTAAGAACTAACAGTCACTTGTGTGCCCTGTCCCCAGTATTCAAA
GCCCACATTGACGTTGGAGTAGTACACAGCAGTGTCCTCAGGTTTCAGGGAGTTCATCTGGAGGTACACG
GTGTTTCTAGCATCGTCCCTACTAATGGTGAACCGTCCTTTCACGCTATCCTCGTAGGAACTCCTATCGC
CAGCAGATGACATTCCGGCGACCCATTCTCGCTCTTTTCCAGGTGCCTGCCTGTACCATCTCATAGAGTA
CCGATTCACAGGAAAGCCAGAAGCGGCACAAGACAGTCTCAGTGATCCCCCAGGCTGGACCAGTGCTCCT
CCGGATTCCACGAGCTGCACGTCGGCCATGCTAGCTCCGCCGCTCTCGCACTTCAGCTGCTTCTCGAGGC
CGCAGATGATCAGTTCCAGGCCGAACAGGAAGGCGGGCTCGGCGCCCTGTCTGTCGAACAGCTCGATGGC
CTGCTTCAGCAGGGGGGGCATGCTGTCGGTGGTGGGTGTCTCTCTTTCCTCTTTGGCGACCTGGTGTTCC
TGTTCTTCCAGCACGCAGCCCAGGGTGAAGTGGCCCACGGCGCTCAGGGCGTACAGGGCGTTTTCCAGGC
TGAAGCCCTGCTGGCACAGGAAGGCCAGCTGGTTTTCCAGTGTCTCGTACTGCTTCTCGGTGGGTCTGGT
GCCCAGGTGCACTTTGGCGCCGTCCCGGTGGCTCAGCAGGGCGCATCTGTAGCTCTTGGCGTTGTTCC
