>Addgene plasmid #50791 | pCAG-rTetRDBD-GBP1 | addgene partial sequence | sequence record 81155 | pCAGIG-F 5'-GTCCCCTTCTCCATCTCCAG-3'
CTCTAGAGCCTCTGCTAACCATGTTCATGCCTTCTTCTTTTTCCTACAGCTCCTGGGCAACGTGCTGGTT
ATTGTGCTGTCTCATCATTTTGGCAAAGAATTCTGCAGTCGACGGTACCGCGGGCCCGGGATCCACCGGT
GCCACCATGAGCCGGCTGGACAAGAGCAAAGTGATCAACAGCGCCCTGGAACTGCTGAACGGCGTGGGCA
TCGAGGGCCTGACCACCCGGAAGCTGGCCCAGAAACTGGGCGTGGAACAGCCCACCCTGTACTGGCACGT
GAAGAACAAGCGGGCCCTGCTGGACGCCCTGCCCATCGAGATGCTGGACCGGCACCACACCCACAGCTGC
CCTCTGGAAGGCGAGAGCTGGCAGGACTTCCTGCGGAACAACGCCAAGAGCTACAGATGCGCCCTGCTGA
GCCACCGGGACGGCGCCAAAGTGCACCTGGGCACCAGACCCACCGAGAAGCAGTACGAGACACTGGAAAA
CCAGCTGGCCTTCCTGTGCCAGCAGGGCTTCAGCCTGGAAAACGCCCTGTACGCCCTGAGCGCCGTGGGC
CACTTCACCCTGGGCTGCGTGCTGGAAGAACAGGAACACCAGGTCGCCAAAGAGGAAAG
